>Addgene plasmid #58533 | p005kanRFP | depositor full sequence | sequence record 90572 | p005kanRFP sequence 4610 bps
ATGCTGAATGAGGGCATCGTTCCCACTGCGATGCTGGTTGCCAACGATCAGATGGCGCTGGGCGCAATGC
GCGCCATTACCGAGTCCGGGCTGCGCGTTGGTGCGGATATCTCGGTAGTGGGATACGACGATACCGAAGA
TAGCTCATGTTATATCCCGCCGTTAACCACCATCAAACAGGATTTTCGCCTGCTGGGGCAAACCAGCGTG
GACCGCTTGCTGCAACTCTCTCAGGGCCAGGCGGTGAAGGGCAATCAGCTGTTGCCAGTCTCACTGGTGA
AAAGAAAAACCACCCTGGCGCCCAATACGCAAACCGCCTCTCCCCGCGCGTTGGCCGATTCATTAATGCA
GCTGGCACGACAGGTTTCCCGACTGGAAAGCGGGCAGTGACTCATGACCAAAATCCCTTAACGTGAGTTA
CGCGCGCGTCGTTCCACTGAGCGTCAGACCCCGTAGAAAAGATCAAAGGATCTTCTTGAGATCCTTTTTT
TCTGCGCGTAATCTGCTGCTTGCAAACAAAAAAACCACCGCTACCAGCGGTGGTTTGTTTGCCGGATCAA
GAGCTACCAACTCTTTTTCCGAAGGTAACTGGCTTCAGCAGAGCGCAGATACCAAATACTGTTCTTCTAG
TGTAGCCGTAGTTAGCCCACCACTTCAAGAACTCTGTAGCACCGCCTACATACCTCGCTCTGCTAATCCT
GTTACCAGTGGCTGCTGCCAGTGGCGATAAGTCGTGTCTTACCGGGTTGGACTCAAGACGATAGTTACCG
GATAAGGCGCAGCGGTCGGGCTGAACGGGGGGTTCGTGCACACAGCCCAGCTTGGAGCGAACGACCTACA
CCGAACTGAGATACCTACAGCGTGAGCTATGAGAAAGCGCCACGCTTCCCGAAGGGAGAAAGGCGGACAG
GTATCCGGTAAGCGGCAGGGTCGGAACAGGAGAGCGCACGAGGGAGCTTCCAGGGGGAAACGCCTGGTAT
CTTTATAGTCCTGTCGGGTTTCGCCACCTCTGACTTGAGCGTCGATTTTTGTGATGCTCGTCAGGGGGGC
GGAGCCTATGGAAAAACGCCAGCAACGCGGCCTTTTTACGGTTCCTGGCCTTTTGCTGGCCTTTTGCTCA
CATGTTCTTTCCTGCGTTATCCCCTGATTCTGTGGATAACCGTATTACCGCCTTTGAGTGAGCTGATACC
GCTCGCCGCAGCCGAACGACCGAGCGCAGCGAGTCAGTGAGCGAGGAAGCGGAAGGCGAGAGTAGGGAAC
TGCCAGGCATCAAACTAAGCAGAAGGCCCCTGACGGATGGCCTTTTTGCGTTTCTACAAACTCTTTCTGT
GTTGTAAAACGACGGCCAGTCTTAAGCTCGGGCCCCCTGGGCGGTTCTGATAACGAGTAATCGTTAATCC
GCAAATAACGTAAAAACCCGCTTCGGCGGGTTTTTTTATGGGGGGAGTTTAGGGAAAGAGCATTTGTCAG
AATATTTAAGGGCGCCTGTCACTTTGCTTGATATATGAGAATTATTTAACCTTATAAATGAGAAAAAAGC
AACGCACTTTAAATAAGATACGTTGCTTTTTCGATTGATGAACACCTATAATTAAACTATTCATCTATTA
TTTATGATTTTTTGTATATACAATATTTCTAGTTTGTTAAAGAGAATTAAGAAAATAAATCTCGAAAATA
ATAAAGGGAAAATCAGTTTTTGATATCAAAATTATACATGTCAACGATAATACAAAATATAATACAAACT
ATAAGATGTTATCAGTATTTATTATGCATTTAGAATAAATTTTGTGTCGCCCTTAATTGTGAGCGGATAA
CAATTACGAGCTTCATGCACAGTGAAATCATGAAAAATTTATTTGCTTTGTGAGCGGATAACAATTATAA
TATGTGGAATTGTGAGCGCTCACAATTCCACAACGGTTTCCCTCTAGAAATAATTTTGTTTAACTTTTAA
GGAGGTAAAAAATGTCCCTGTCGAAACAAGTACTGCCACGTGATGTTCGCATGCGCTTTCATATGGATGG
CTGCGTTAATGGTCATCAGTTCATCATTGAGGGTGAAGGTACAGGCAAACCGTATGAGGGCAAGAAGATT
CTGAAACTGCGCGTGACGAAAGGTGGCCCGCTGCCGTTTGCGTTCGATATCCTGAGCTCTGTTTTTACTT
ACGGTAACCGTTGTTTTTGCGATTATCCAGAGGACATGCCGGACTACTTTAAACAGAGCCTGCCGGAAGG
TTACTCTTGGGAACGCACCCTGATGTTTGAGGATGGCGGTTGTGGTACGGCGAGCGCGCACATTAGTCTG
GATAAGAACTGCTTCATTCACAATAGCACCTTCCATGGCGTCAATTTCCCGGCAGACGGTCCGGTCATGC
AAAAGAAAACGCTGAACTGGGAGCCGAGCAGCGAACTGATTACGGCGTGCGACGGTATCCTGAAAGGCGA
TGTGACCATGTTTCTGTTGCTGGAAGGTGGCCACCGTCTTAAATGTCAGTTCACCACCAGCTACAAAGCC
CACAAGGCAGTTAAGATTCCGCCGAATCACATTATCGAACACGTGCTTGTTAAAAAAGAGGTTGCCGACG
GCTTTCAGATCCAAGAGCATGCGGTCGCAAAGCACTTCACCGTCGACGTTAAAGAAACGTAACCCCAAGG
GCGACACCCCCTAATTAGCCCGGGCGAAAGGCCCAGTCTTTCGACTGAGCCTTTCGTTTTATTTGATGCC
TGGCAGTTCCCTACTCTCGCATGGGGAGTCCCCACACTACCATCGGCGCTACGGCGTTTCACTTCTGAGT
TCGGCATGGGGTCAGGTGGGACCACCGCGCTACTGCCGCCAGGCAAACAAGGGGTGTTATGAGCCATATT
CAGGTATAAATGGGCTCGCGATAATGTTCAGAATTGGTTAATTGGTTGTAACACTGACCCCTATTTGTTT
ATTTTTCTAAATACATTCAAATATGTATCCGCTCATGAGACAATAACCCTGATAAATGCTTCAATAATAT
TGAAAAAGGAAGAATATGAGCCATATTCAACGGGAAACGTCGAGGCCGCGATTAAATTCCAACATGGATG
CTGATTTATATGGGTATAAATGGGCTCGCGATAATGTCGGGCAATCAGGTGCGACAATCTATCGCTTGTA
TGGGAAGCCCGATGCGCCAGAGTTGTTTCTGAAACATGGCAAAGGTAGCGTTGCCAATGATGTTACAGAT
GAGATGGTCAGACTAAACTGGCTGACGGAATTTATGCCACTTCCGACCATCAAGCATTTTATCCGTACTC
CTGATGATGCATGGTTACTCACCACTGCGATCCCCGGAAAAACAGCGTTCCAGGTATTAGAAGAATATCC
TGATTCAGGTGAAAATATTGTTGATGCGCTGGCAGTGTTCCTGCGCCGGTTGCACTCGATTCCTGTTTGT
AATTGTCCTTTTAACAGCGATCGCGTATTTCGCCTCGCTCAGGCGCAATCACGAATGAATAACGGTTTGG
TTGATGCGAGTGATTTTGATGACGAGCGTAATGGCTGGCCTGTTGAACAAGTCTGGAAAGAAATGCATAA
ACTTTTGCCATTCTCACCGGATTCAGTCGTCACTCATGGTGATTTCTCACTTGATAACCTTATTTTTGAC
GAGGGGAAATTAATAGGTTGTATTGATGTTGGACGAGTCGGAATCGCAGACCGATACCAGGATCTTGCCA
TCCTATGGAACTGCCTCGGTGAGTTTTCTCCTTCATTACAGAAACGGCTTTTTCAAAAATATGGTATTGA
TAATCCTGATATGAATAAATTGCAGTTTCATTTGATGCTCGATGAGTTTTTCTAAGCGGCGCGCCATCGA
ATGGCGCAAAACCTTTCGCGGTATGGCATGATAGCGCCCGGAAGAGAGTCAATTCAGGGTGGTGAATATG
AAACCAGTAACGTTATACGATGTCGCAGAGTATGCCGGTGTCTCTTATCAGACCGTTTCCCGCGTGGTGA
ACCAGGCCAGCCACGTTTCTGCGAAAACGCGGGAAAAAGTGGAAGCGGCGATGGCGGAGCTGAATTACAT
TCCCAACCGCGTGGCACAACAACTGGCGGGCAAACAGTCGTTGCTGATTGGCGTTGCCACCTCCAGTCTG
GCCCTGCACGCGCCGTCGCAAATTGTCGCGGCGATTAAATCTCGCGCCGATCAACTGGGTGCCAGCGTGG
TGGTGTCGATGGTAGAACGAAGCGGCGTCGAAGCCTGTAAAGCGGCGGTGCACAATCTTCTCGCGCAACG
CGTCAGTGGGCTGATCATTAACTATCCGCTGGATGACCAGGATGCCATTGCTGTGGAAGCTGCCTGCACT
AATGTTCCGGCGTTATTTCTTGATGTCTCTGACCAGACACCCATCAACAGTATTATTTTCTCCCATGAGG
ACGGTACGCGACTGGGCGTGGAGCATCTGGTCGCATTGGGTCACCAGCAAATCGCGCTGTTAGCGGGCCC
ATTAAGTTCTGTCTCGGCGCGTCTGCGTCTGGCTGGCTGGCATAAATATCTCACTCGCAATCAAATTCAG
CCGATAGCGGAACGGGAAGGCGACTGGAGTGCCATGTCCGGTTTTCAACAAACCATGCAA
Features (pLannotate 1.2.2; 14 found; start..end, strand, type, name):
    476..1064    +  rep_origin     ori: high-copy-number ColE1/pMB1/pBR322/pUC origin of replication
   1289..1306    +  terminator     rrnB T2 terminator (fragment): transcription terminator T2 from the E. coli rrnB gene
   1331..1350    -  CDS            lacZα (fragment): LacZα fragment of β-galactosidase; lacZ fragment
   1807..1823    +  protein_bind   lac operator: The lac repressor binds to the lac operator to inhibit transcription in E. coli. This inhibition can be relieved by adding lactose or isopropyl-β-D-thiogalactopyranoside (IPTG). lac repressor encoded by lacI
   1868..1884    +  protein_bind   lac operator: The lac repressor binds to the lac operator to inhibit transcription in E. coli. This inhibition can be relieved by adding lactose or isopropyl-β-D-thiogalactopyranoside (IPTG). lac repressor encoded by lacI
   1898..1917    +  protein_bind   lac operator (symmetric): The lac repressor binds to the lac operator to inhibit transcription in E. coli. This inhibition can be relieved by adding lactose or isopropyl-β-D-thiogalactopyranoside (IPTG). The symmetric lac operator was optimized for tight binding of lac repressor. lac repressor encoded by lacI
   1972..2634    +  CDS            ccalRFP1: ccalRFP1 is a basic (constitutively fluorescent) red fluorescent protein published in 2008, derived from Corynactis californica.
   2685..2725    -  terminator     rrnB T1 terminator (fragment): transcription terminator T1 from the E. coli rrnB gene
   2727..2842    -  ncRNA          5S rRNA: Accession: RF00001 - 5S ribosomal RNA
   2873..2897    +  CDS            KanR (fragment): aminoglycoside phosphotransferase; aph(3')-Ia; confers resistance to kanamycin in bacteria or G418 (Geneticin®) in eukaryotes
   2927..3023    +  promoter       AmpR promoter (fragment): bla
   3026..3835    +  CDS            KanR: aminoglycoside phosphotransferase; aph(3')-Ia; confers resistance to kanamycin in bacteria or G418 (Geneticin®) in eukaryotes
   3844..3917    +  promoter       lacI promoter (fragment): lacI
   3918..387     +  CDS            lacI (across the origin): LACI_ECOLI - Experimental evidence at protein level: Swiss-Prot protein existence level 1. Repressor of the lactose operon. Binds allolactose as an inducer. From Escherichia coli (strain K12).
