[The description below was written by a language model from this plasmid's Addgene catalogue record and pLannotate feature annotations shown in this document.]
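Description:
p005kanRFP (also called p005-kan-RFP-T5lac) is a 4,610 bp bacterial expression plasmid built on the pJ401 backbone from DNA2.0 and intended for use in E. coli. It replicates from a high-copy ColE1/pUC-type origin and is selected with kanamycin through an aph(3')-Ia aminoglycoside phosphotransferase gene, which appears to be driven by a fragment of the bla (AmpR) promoter located directly upstream. The plasmid also carries its own lacI gene with its native promoter, so the lac repressor is supplied in cis rather than depending on the host strain.

The payload is a 681 bp insert encoding a red fluorescent protein from the coral-like anthozoan Corynactis sp.; the annotation matches it to ccalRFP1, a constitutively fluorescent red protein derived from Corynactis californica. According to the record, expression is driven by a T5 promoter placed between lac operators. The feature table does not annotate the promoter itself but does find three lac operator sites upstream of the coding sequence, one of them the symmetric variant optimised for tight repressor binding. Repressor bound at these sites keeps transcription off, and adding IPTG or lactose relieves the block, giving inducible red fluorescence. Downstream of the reporter lie rrnB-derived sequences, including a T1 terminator fragment and 5S rRNA region, although these are annotated on the opposite strand. A T2 terminator fragment sits upstream of the expression cassette, where it may help insulate it.

The plasmid belongs to the UNIGEMS collection of parts and plasmids designed for teaching DNA assembly, control of gene expression and genetic logic in E. coli, where it serves as a simple visual readout of lac-regulated induction.
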