Addgene plasmid #58533: p005kanRFP
Purpose: RFP from coral Corynactis sp. under T5 promoter with lac operators; kanamycin resistant.
Depositing lab: Jaroslaw Bryk. Depositing organization: University of Reading. Publication: UNIGEMS: plasmids and parts to facilitate teaching on assembly, gene expression control and logic in E. coli. Siddall A, Williams AA, Sanders J, Denton JA, Madden D, Schollar J, Bryk J. bioRxiv 2021.06.20.449138 10.1101/2021.06.20.449138.
Backbone
  Vector backbone: pJ401
  Backbone manufacturer: DNA20
  Backbone size w/o insert (bp): 3929
  Total vector size (bp): 4610
  Vector type: Bacterial Expression, Synthetic Biology
Growth in bacteria
  Bacterial resistance: Kanamycin, 50 μg/mL
  Growth temperature: 37°C
  Growth strain: DH10B
  Copy number: High Copy
Gene/Insert
  Gene/Insert name: Red fluorescent protein (alt name: RFP)
  Species: Corynactis sp.
  Insert size (bp): 681
  Promoter: T5 between two lac operators
  Cloning method: Ligation Independent Cloning
  Sequencing primers: 5′ CTCGAAAATAATAAAGGGAAAATCAGT; 3′ CTCAGAAGTGAAACGCCGTA
Resource information
  A portion of this plasmid was derived from a plasmid made by: From DNA2.0
Terms and licenses: Academic/Nonprofit Terms; Industry Terms: Not Available to Industry
Depositor comments: Alternative name: p005-kan-RFP-T5lac Please visit https://www.biorxiv.org/content/10.1101/2021.06.20.449138v1 for bioRxiv preprint.
How to cite: p005kanRFP was a gift from Jaroslaw Bryk (Addgene plasmid # 58533 ; http://n2t.net/addgene:58533 ; RRID:Addgene_58533)
