>Addgene plasmid #58533 | p005kanRFP | addgene partial sequence | sequence record 97888 | AmpSeq-F 5'-ctcatgagcggatacatatttgaa-3'
AATAGGGGTCAGTGTTACAACCAATTAACCAATTCTGAACATTATCGCGAGCCCATTTATACCTGAATAT
GGCTCATAACACCCCTTGTTTGCCTGGCGGCAGTAGCGCGGTGGTCCCACCTGACCCCATGCCGAACTCA
GAAGTGAAACGCCGTAGCGCCGATGGTAGTGTGGGGACTCCCCATGCGAGAGTAGGGAACTGCCAGGCAT
CAAATAAAACGAAAGGCTCAGTCGAAAGACTGGGCCTTTCGCCCGGGCTAATTAGGGGGTGTCGCCCTTG
GGGTTACGTTTCTTTAACGTCGACGGTGAAGTGCTTTGCGACCGCATGCTCTTGGATCTGAAAGCCGTCG
GCAACCTCTTTTTTAACAAGCACGTGTTCGATAATGTGATTCGGCGGAATCTTAACTGCCTTGTGGGCTT
TGTAGCTGGTGGTGAACTGACATTTAAGACGGTGGCCACCTTCCAGCAACAGAAACATGGTCACATCGCC
TTTCAGGATACCGTCGCACGCCGTAATCAGTTCGCTGCTCGGCTCCCAGTTCAGCGTTTTCTTTTGCATG
ACCGGACCGTCTGCCGGGAAATTGACGCCATGGAAGGTGCTATTGTGAATGAAGCAGTTCTTATCCAGAC
TAATGTGCGCGCTCGCCGTACCACAACCGCCATCCTCAAACATCAGGGTGCGTTCCCAAGAGTAACCTTC
CGGCAGGCTCTGTTTAAAGTAGTCCGGCATGTCCTCTGGATAATCGCAAAAACAACGGTTACCGTAAGTA
AAAACAGAGCTCAGGATATCGAACGCAAACGGCAGCGGGCCA
