>Addgene plasmid #58533 | p005kanRFP | addgene partial sequence | sequence record 97890 | pNI-Rev 5'-CGTTGCTTTTTCGATTGATG-3'
TCTATTATTTATGATTTTTTGTATATACAATATTTCTAGTTTGTTAAAGAGAATTAAGAAAATAAATCTC
GAAAATAATAAAGGGAAAATCAGTTTTTGATATCAAAATTATACATGTCAACGATAATACAAAATATAAT
ACAAACTATAAGATGTTATCAGTATTTATTATGCATTTAGAATAAATTTTGTGTCGCCCTTAATTGTGAG
CGGATAACAATTACGAGCTTCATGCACAGTGAAATCATGAAAAATTTATTTGCTTTGTGAGCGGATAACA
ATTATAATATGTGGAATTGTGAGCGCTCACAATTCCACAACGGTTTCCCTCTAGAAATAATTTTGTTTAA
CTTTTAAGGAGGTAAAAAATGTCCCTGTCGAAACAAGTACTGCCACGTGATGTTCGCATGCGCTTTCATA
TGGATGGCTGCGTTAATGGTCATCAGTTCATCATTGAGGGTGAAGGTACAGGCAAACCGTATGAGGGCAA
GAAGATTCTGAAACTGCGCGTGACGAAAGGTGGCCCGCTGCCGTTTGCGTTCGATATCCTGAGCTCTGTT
TTTACTTACGGTAACCGTTGTTTTTGCGATTATCCAGAGGACATGCCGGACTACTTTAAACAGAGCCTGC
CGGAAGGTTACTCTTGGGAACGCACCCTGATGTTTGAGGATGGCGGTTGTGGTACGGCGAGCGCGCACAT
TAGTCTGGATAAGAACTGCTTCATTCACAATAGCACCTTCCATGGCGTCAATTTCCCGGCAGACGGTCCG
GTCATGCAAAAGAAAACGCTGAACTGGGAGCCGAGCAGCGAACTGATTACGGCGTGCGACGGTATCCTGA
AAGGCGATGTGACCATGTTTCTGTTGCTGGAAGGTGGCCACCGTCTTAAATGTCAGTTCACCACCAGCTA
CAA
